Addgene plasmid #122638: pASR130
Purpose: (Empty Backbone) BglFusion compatible IPTG inducible integration vector for Streptococcus pneumoniae (pPEPZ Backbone)
Depositing lab: Jan-Willem Veening. Depositing organization: Universite de Lausanne (UNIL). Publication: Three New Integration Vectors and Fluorescent Proteins for Use in the Opportunistic Human Pathogen Streptococcus pneumoniae. Keller LE, Rueff AS, Kurushima J, Veening JW. Genes (Basel). 2019 May 22;10(5). pii: genes10050394. doi: 10.3390/genes10050394. PubMed 31121970.
Backbone
  Vector backbone: pPEPZ-Plac
  Backbone manufacturer: Jan-Willem Veening
  Backbone size (bp): 4314
  Modifications to backbone: Replacement of spectinomycin marker with trimethoprim marker
  Vector type: Bacterial Expression, Synthetic Biology
Growth in bacteria
  Bacterial resistance: Ampicillin, 100 μg/mL
  Growth temperature: 37°C
  Growth strain: DH5alpha
  Growth instructions: Ampicillin marker for selection in E. coli (100 ug/ml) and trimethoprim marker for selection in S. pneumoniae (10 ug/ml)
  Copy number: High Copy
Terms and licenses: Academic/Nonprofit Terms; Industry Terms: Not Available to Industry
How to cite: pASR130 was a gift from Jan-Willem Veening (Addgene plasmid # 122638 ; http://n2t.net/addgene:122638 ; RRID:Addgene_122638)
