[The description below was written by a language model from this plasmid's Addgene catalogue record and pLannotate feature annotations shown in this document.]
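Description:
pASR130 is an empty-backbone chromosomal integration vector for Streptococcus pneumoniae, derived from pPEPZ-Plac and classed as a bacterial expression and synthetic biology plasmid. It is a shuttle-style construct. In E. coli it replicates as a high-copy plasmid from a ColE1/pUC-type origin and is selected with ampicillin through the bla (AmpR) gene and its promoter. In S. pneumoniae it is selected with trimethoprim. The recorded modification relative to the parent backbone is the replacement of the spectinomycin marker with a trimethoprim marker, and this matches the annotated dihydrofolate reductase coding sequence (called as dfrA13 by homology).

The expression region is designed for IPTG-inducible control. The annotation shows a symmetric lac operator, the tight-binding site for the lac repressor, preceded by the rrnB T1 and T7Te terminators, which presumably insulate the cassette from upstream read-through transcription. No lacI gene is annotated on the plasmid, so repression would depend on repressor supplied by the host strain, although the record does not say this explicitly. The vector is described as BglFusion compatible, so genes of interest can be assembled into it using that standardised cloning format. No insert is present.

The automated feature table does not identify the pneumococcal homology regions that direct integration, nor the Plac promoter itself, so large stretches of the sequence are unannotated. It does call an IS1 element adjacent to the trimethoprim marker. The sequenced record, at 5,782 nt, is also longer than the listed backbone size of 4,314 bp, and the record does not explain this discrepancy. The plasmid is typically used for inducible, single-copy expression of genes in pneumococcus, particularly in strains where spectinomycin selection is already in use.
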