Features (pLannotate 1.2.2; 8 found; start..end, strand, type, name):
     18..89      +  terminator     rrnB T1 terminator: transcription terminator T1 from the E. coli rrnB gene
    105..132     +  terminator     T7Te terminator: phage T7 early transcription terminator
    229..248     +  protein_bind   lac operator (symmetric): The lac repressor binds to the lac operator to inhibit transcription in E. coli. This inhibition can be relieved by adding lactose or isopropyl-β-D-thiogalactopyranoside (IPTG). The symmetric lac operator was optimized for tight binding of lac repressor. lac repressor encoded by lacI
   1379..1967    +  rep_origin     ori: high-copy-number ColE1/pMB1/pBR322/pUC origin of replication
   2055..2126    +  promoter       AmpR promoter: bla
   2127..2987    +  CDS            AmpR: β-lactamase; bla; confers resistance to ampicillin, carbenicillin, and related antibiotics
   4095..4583    -  CDS            dfrA13: DYR13_ECOLX - Also known as dfr13. Protein inferred from homology: Swiss-Prot protein existence level 3. Key enzyme in folate metabolism. Catalyzes an essential reaction for de novo glycine and purine synthesis, and for DNA precursor synthesis (By similarity). From Escherichia coli.
   4760..5527    -  mobile_element IS1: prokaryotic transposable element IS1
>Addgene plasmid #122638 | pASR130 | addgene full sequence | sequence record 240402 | Addgene NGS Result
ACACGCTAGCCAGGCATCAAATAAAACGAAAGGCTCAGTCGAAAGACTGGGCCTTTCGTTTTATCTGTTG
TTTGTCGGTGAACGCTCTCTACTAGAGTCACACTGGCTCACCTTCGGGTGGGCCTTTCTGCGTTTATAGA
ATTCACTAGTAATTGTGAGGCGGATAACAATTCTCACTCATTCTACAGTTTATTCTTGACATTGCACTGT
CCCCCTGGTATAATAACTAATTGTGAGCGCTCACAATTAAGATCTAAATAAATAAGGAGGAAAAATAATG
CCGGATCCCTCCAGTAACTCGAGAAAAAAAAACCGCGCCCCTGACAGGGCGCGGTTTTTTTTTCGTAATT
TATTACTGAACAAGAGGGCAATCATATCTGGAATAATATGCTTAAAAAGAGAAGGAAAATTGGTGCAAAT
TCATTTTCAGACTATCTTCGTGGAAGTATTCATCAAAATAGACAAAAATAAATTTGGATAAATCGAACTC
ACTATTCAGGAGGCATATGAGCAATTCGAAAAAGAAAAGTGTCAAATTGAGCCTATAGGAGTAGAAGTGA
AATAGTAAGTCCTGCATAGTGGATGAGAGAAAAGTTCTCCTTGAAGTTTTCCTGAACTATCAGTCGCATG
TCAAACGATATGTAGGGTAATGTGAGAGGGGATAGCGAGTAGTTTTTGGTTATTTTATCAAAAAACTTAT
ATTTTATTATACCGAATGATAAAATATAATAAAAATGATAGAATAAGGAAAAAACATGAATGTCAAAAAG
ATAATGTCAATTTTTCAATCCTTTTATGTTGATGTCAGTATTGAGGAACTGACTTTGACTTTACCAATCA
GTTTTGTAAAAAGGTTTGAGTATACTCAAATGACTTTTCATAAGGAATCATTTTTATTGATTAAAGAAAA
GAGAAGGGGGAGTTTGAGTTCATTTGTTACTCAGGCTCGCACTATGGGTGAAAAAGCCAATATGGATGTT
GTTTTGGTGTTTTCGAAGTTATCAGACAGTGAAAAAAAGCAATTACTTCAAGCTAGAGTTCCGTTTGTAG
ACTTTAAGGGAAACCTCTTCTTCCCTCCATTGGGACTAGTACTCAATGCGAATGATACTGAAGTCCCTAA
GGAATTAACACCTAGCGAACAATTAACGTGGATTGCCTTTTTATTGACAAAAGGTCAAAAAGTAGTAGAT
GTTGATTTGCTTTCACAAGTCACTGGACTTCCAAACTCAACAATTTATAGGTGTTTGAGGACTTTTAAAG
CTTTATATTGGTTAAACAAGCAAAATAAGCTTTACACATATACGGTGTCAAAGAAAGAATTATTCTTAAA
ATCCGTGTCATGTTGGTACCACCCCGTAGAAAAGATCAAAGGATCTTCTTGAGATCCTTTTTTTCTGCGC
GTAATCTGCTGCTTGCAAACAAAAAAACCACCGCTGGTAGCGGTGGTTTGTTTGCCGGATCAAGAGCTAC
CAACTCTTTTTCCGAAGGTAACTGGCTTCAGCAGAGCGCAGATACCAAATACTGTCCTTCTAGTGTAGCC
GTAGTTAGGCCACCACTTCAAGAACTCTGTAGCACCGCCTACATACCTCGCTCTGCTAATCCTGTTACCA
GTGGCTGCTGCCAGTGGCGATAAGTCGTGTCTTACCGGGTTGGACTCAAGACGATAGTTACCGGATAAGG
CGCAGCGGTCGGGCTGAACGGGGGGTTCGTGCACACAGCCCAGCTTGGAGCGAACGACCTACACCGAACT
GAGATACCTACAGCGTGAGCTATGAGAAAGCGCCACGCTTCCCGAAGGGAGAAAGGCGGACAGGTATCCG
GTAAGCGGCAGGGTCGGAACAGGAGAGCGCACGAGGGAGCTTCCAGGGGGAAACGCCTGGTATCTTTATA
GTCCTGTCGGGTTTCGCCACCTCTGACTTGAGCGTCGATTTTTGTGATGCTCGTCAGGGGGGCGGAGCCT
ATGGAAAAACGCCAGCAACGCGGCCTTTTTACGGTTCCTGGCCTTTTGCTGGCCTTTTGCTCACATGTTC
TTTCCTGCGTTATCCCGCGGCCGCCATTCAAATATGTATCCGCTCATGAGACAATAACCCTGATAAATGC
TTCAATAATATTGAAAAAGGAAGAGTATGAGTATTCAACATTTCCGTGTCGCCCTTATTCCCTTTTTTGC
GGCATTTTGCCTTCCTGTTTTTGCTCACCCAGAAACGCTGGTGAAAGTAAAAGATGCTGAAGATCAGTTG
GGTGCACGAGTGGGTTACATCGAACTGGATCTCAACAGCGGTAAGATCCTTGAGAGTTTTCGCCCCGAAG
AACGTTTTCCAATGATGAGCACTTTTAAAGTTCTGCTATGTGGCGCGGTATTATCCCGTGTTGACGCCGG
GCAAGAGCAACTCGGTCGCCGCATACACTATTCTCAGAATGACTTGGTTGAGTACTCACCAGTCACAGAA
AAGCATCTTACGGATGGCATGACAGTAAGAGAATTATGCAGTGCTGCCATAACCATGAGTGATAACACTG
CGGCCAACTTACTTCTGACAACGATCGGAGGACCGAAGGAGCTAACCGCTTTTTTGCACAACATGGGGGA
TCATGTAACTCGCCTTGATCGTTGGGAACCGGAGCTGAATGAAGCCATACCAAACGACGAGCGTGACACC
ACGATGCCTGCAGCAATGGCAACAACGTTGCGCAAACTATTAACTGGCGAACTACTTACTCTAGCTTCCC
GGCAACAATTAATAGACTGGATGGAGGCGGATAAAGTTGCAGGACCACTTCTGCGCTCGGCCCTTCCGGC
TGGCTGGTTTATTGCTGATAAATCTGGAGCCGGTGAGCGTGGGTCTCGCGGTATCATTGCAGCACTGGGG
CCAGATGGTAAGCCCTCCCGTATCGTAGTTATCTACACGACGGGGAGTCAGGCAACTATGGATGAACGAA
ATAGACAGATCGCTGAGATAGGTGCCTCACTGATTAAGCATTGGTAACTGTCAGACCAAGTTTACTCATA
GCGGCCGCCAATAAATTGCTTCCTTGTTTTGTCATAATTTTTTTATTTAAAAAATTATGACAAAAGTGTG
CTATTCTTTTTATGAGAGGTGTATGAATATGATAAATGTATGTGATAAATGTATGTGATGTTGGAAAAAG
AATAAAAGAACTTAGAATATCTTCAAATCTTACTCAAGATAAGATTGCTGAATATTTGTCTTTATATTTG
TCTTTGAATCAAAGCATGATTGCCAAAATGGAAAAAGGTGAAAGGAATATCACGAATGGATTTAAGTAAT
AAAGCTTCAAATCTTAGAAAAAAGTTGGGAGCTGATGGTGAAGCGCCGATAGATATTTTTAAATTGGTAC
AAAAGATAGAAAATTTGACGCTGGTATTTTATGGACTCGGAAAGAATATTAGCGGAGTCTGTTATAAAGG
AACTCAGTTCAGTCTCATTGCAGTCAATTCAGACATGTCATTAGGAAGGTAAAGATTTTCTTTAGCACAT
GAACTGTATCATCTTTATTATGATGAGGTGAAGAAGAGTTCAGTCAGTCTTATCTTGATTGGTGAAGGAG
ATGAAACTGAAAGAAAAGCGGATCAGCTTGCTTCTTATTTTTTAATTTTCCCATCTTCACTGTATAGGAT
GGTTGAGGAAATCAGAGAAAATGCCAATAGAACTCATCTTGAAGTAGAAGATATTATAAAATTGGGTCAG
TTTTATGGTATCAGTCATAAAGCTATGTTATATAGATTGAGGAATGATGGATACCTTGATGCAGAAGAAA
TTAAAAATATGGATATTAGTGTTATAGAGACAGCTTCAAGATTAGGCTATGATACAAGTTTATATCGTCC
TTTGTCAGAAAGTAAAAAGGAAATGGTATTAGGATAATATATTAATTCAACTGAACAACTTTTAGAAAAT
AACAGAATTTCGCAAGGGAAGTATGAGGAACTGTTACTAGATGCTTTCAGATATGATATTGTATATGGGC
TAGATGAAGAGGGGGGAGTTGTCGTTGAAAAGCTTCTAGCAAAAAACTGGACGGAGTCCCGTCCAGAAAA
GTAAGCACTTGTTATTGCAATAAAATTAGCTTTTACGACGCGCATAGACGGAGTGCGTGTACGTGATTGT
GCCTTGAATGGTTTCGGATGAGACAACCTCGAATTCTGCTGCGTTAAGCACTGGGAAGAAGGCGTCACCC
TCAAAGGTTTGATGTACCTCAGATAGAAAGACGCCGTTGGCATGCGGTAGCGCCAGCGCATATACCTCGG
CTCCGCCGGCTACGTAGAGTTCTTTGCCGTGTTCGGCTGCGATGGCGATAGCCTGTGACAGCGTTGAAAC
AACTGCACAACCAGGAGCGCTATAACCAGCTTGGCGCGAGAGCACCACTGTGTGGCGGTTTGGTAAGGGC
TTGCCTATGGACTCAAATGTCTTGCGGCCCATAACGACCACTTTGCTCTCGGTGAGCCTGCGAAAAATCT
TCTGCTCACCTGGGATTTTCCAGGGGATATCGGGACCATTGCCAATAACCCGATTGGCACCCATGGCAGC
GACCAGATAAATGCGGACCGATTCCGGGTTCATTAATTTTCCTCCTACATGATTTCACCTCGTTGATTAT
GTTCATATAAAGTTTATATTGATACTCAATTTACTTACCCTAGATTGGACATATACTTAAATTACTGTTC
AATAAAGCTGACCGTTAGCGTTTAAGTACATCCTTTCACAATTTGTCTACAGAACAGTACTGGCTATTAG
GTAATGACTCCAACTTATTGATAGTGTTTTATGTTCAGATAATGCCCGATGACTTTGTCATGCAGCTCCA
CCGATTTTGAGAACGACAGCGACTTCCGTCCCAGCCGTGCCAGGTGCTGCCTCAGATTCAGGTTATGCCG
CTCAATTCGCTGCGTATATCGCTTGCTGATTACGTGCAGCTTTCCCTTCAGGCGGGATTCATACAGCGGC
CAGCCATCCGTCATCCATATCACCACGTCAAAGGGTGACAGCAGGCTCATAAGACGCCCCAGCGTCGCCA
TAGTGCGTTCACCGAATACGTGCGCAACAACCGTCTTCCGGAGACTGTCATACGCGTAAAACAGCCAGCG
CTGGCGCGATTTAGCCCCGACATAGCCCCACTGTTCGTCCATTTCCGCGCAGACGATGACGTCACTGCCC
GGCTGTATGCGCGAGGTTACCGACTGCGGCCTGAGTTTTTTAAGTGACGTAAAATCGTGTTGAGGCCAAC
GCCCATAATGCGGGCTGTTGCCCGGCATCCAACGCCATTCATGGCCATATCAATGATTTTCTGGTGCGTA
CCGGGTTGAGAAGCGGTGTAAGTGAACTGCAGTTGCCATGTTTTACGGCAGTGAGAGCAGAGATAGCGCT
GATGTCCGGCGGTGCTTTTGCCGTTACGCACCACCCCGTCAGTAGCTGAACAGGAGGGACAGCTGATAGA
AACAGAAGCCACTGGAGCACCTCAAAAACACCATCATACACTAAATCAGTAAGTTGGCAGCATCACCTGG
CTATTATATCAGCCTTCTTATTCAATGTCAAGAATAAACTGTTCTATGTAAACCTATTCATTGTTTTGCA
TGCGGCAAAGCACTCAAAAGTTTACCTTATGGGTGCTTTTTTCGTGCTTTTTTGAAAAGACAAAAAAAAG
AACCTTGCCAAGCAAGATTCTTTTGATAGGGTGGTCTCCGATCGTGTACTGCAGAAAACTAGTCGCAAAA
AACCCCGCTTCGGCGGGGTTTTTTCGCTCTAGACGGTGATCA
